Addgene plasmid #107576: pTU1-A-pdh_RiboJ_GFP+_MGApt_Bba_B0015
Purpose: B. megaterium DSM319 pdh promoter, GFP+ with malachite green mRNA aptamer in Bacillus cell-free transcription-translation. Bacillus shuttle vector backbone, colE1/AmpR (E. coli), RebB/TetA (Bacillus)
Depositing lab: Paul Freemont. Depositing organization: Imperial College London. Publication: Rapid acquisition and model-based analysis of cell-free transcription-translation reactions from nonmodel bacteria. Moore SJ, MacDonald JT, Wienecke S, Ishwarbhai A, Tsipa A, Aw R, Kylilis N, Bell DJ, McClymont DW, Jensen K, Polizzi KM, Biedendieck R, Freemont PS. Proc Natl Acad Sci U S A. 2018 Apr 17. pii: 1715806115. doi: 10.1073/pnas.1715806115. PubMed 29666238.
Backbone
  Vector backbone: pTU1-A - EcoFlex (Moore et al, 2016 - PubMed PMID: 27096716)
  Backbone manufacturer: N/A
  Backbone size w/o insert (bp): 6148
  Total vector size (bp): 6886
  Modifications to backbone: EcoFlex backbone (AmpR + pMB1) and Bacillus origin of replication (rebM) and tetracycline resistance (tetA)
  Vector type: Bacterial Expression, Synthetic Biology
Growth in bacteria
  Bacterial resistance: Ampicillin, 100 μg/mL
  Growth temperature: 37°C
  Growth strain: DH5alpha
  Growth instructions: 50 ug/ml ampicillin in E. coli 5 ug/ml tetracycline in Bacillus
  Copy number: Unknown
Gene/Insert
  Gene/Insert name: GFP+ (alt name: GFPuv3)
  Species: Synthetic
  Insert size (bp): 738
  Mutation: F64L/ S65T/ Q80R/ F99S/ M153T/ V163A
  Promoter: pdh promoter Bacillus megaterium DSM319
  Tag / fusion protein: B. megaterium DSM319 xylA leader sequence (MTSSKIW) (N terminal on insert)
  Cloning method: Restriction Enzyme; 5′ cloning site See Moore et al, 2016 - PubMed PMID: 27096716 (destroyed during cloning); 3′ cloning site EcoFlex assembly (destroyed during cloning)
  Sequencing primers: 5′ BM_VF; gctttcgctaaggatgatttctg; 3′ BM_VR; cgaaagggcctcgtgatac
Resource information
  A portion of this plasmid was derived from a plasmid made by: Dr Rebekka Biedendieck and Professor Dieter Jahn - Braunschweig Technical University
Terms and licenses: Academic/Nonprofit Terms; Industry Terms: Not Available to Industry
How to cite: pTU1-A-pdh_RiboJ_GFP+_MGApt_Bba_B0015 was a gift from Paul Freemont (Addgene plasmid # 107576 ; http://n2t.net/addgene:107576 ; RRID:Addgene_107576)
