[The description below was written by a language model from this plasmid's Addgene catalogue record, the feature table of its GenBank file and pLannotate feature annotations shown in this document.]
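Description:
pTU1-A-pdh_RiboJ_GFP+_MGApt_Bba_B0015 is an E. coli–Bacillus shuttle plasmid of about 6.9 kb, built on the pTU1-A transcription-unit backbone of the EcoFlex modular assembly toolkit. For propagation in E. coli it carries the high-copy ColE1/pMB1-type origin and a beta-lactamase gene for ampicillin selection. The backbone was extended with a Gram-positive replication module encoding the RepB replication protein and a tetracycline efflux gene for selection in Bacillus. The catalogue calls this marker tetA, whereas the feature tables annotate it as tetL-type. BioBrick prefix and suffix scars and a flanking upstream terminator remain from the toolkit architecture.

The payload is a single reporter transcription unit. The pdh promoter region from Bacillus megaterium DSM319 drives transcription. It is followed by the RiboJ insulator, annotated as the hammerhead ribozyme derived from tobacco ringspot virus satellite RNA, which self-cleaves to give the mRNA a defined 5′ end independent of the promoter used. The coding sequence is GFP+ (GFPuv3), a GFP variant carrying F64L, S65T, Q80R, F99S, M153T and V163A, with a short N-terminal leader taken from B. megaterium xylA. Downstream of the stop codon lies a malachite green RNA aptamer, which fluoresces when it binds the dye. The unit ends with the BBa_B0015 double terminator (rrnB T1 plus T7Te).

Because the aptamer reports mRNA level while GFP+ reports protein, the construct allows transcription and translation to be followed together. Its stated use is characterising pdh promoter activity in Bacillus cell-free transcription-translation reactions. The depositor map and the sequencing-derived record differ by 16 nt in length but agree on all major features.
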