LOCUS       Exported 6886 bp ds-DNA circular SYN 03-FEB-2018
DEFINITION  synthetic circular DNA.
ACCESSION   .
VERSION     .
KEYWORDS    pTU1-A-pdh_RiboJ_GFP+_MGApt_Bba_B0015_Bmeg
SOURCE      synthetic DNA construct
  ORGANISM  synthetic DNA construct
REFERENCE   1 (bases 1 to 6886)
  AUTHORS   Karen Polizzi's Lab
  TITLE     Direct Submission
  JOURNAL   Exported Feb 3, 2018 from SnapGene 4.1.3 http://www.snapgene.com
FEATURES             Location/Qualifiers
     source          1..6886
                     /organism="synthetic DNA construct"
                     /mol_type="other DNA"
     source          450..449
                     /organism="synthetic DNA construct"
                     /mol_type="other DNA"
     terminator      1..44
                     /label=bacterial terminator
                     /note="putative bacterial transcription terminator"
     terminator      1..44
                     /label=bacterial terminator
                     /note="putative bacterial transcription terminator"
     misc_feature    47..66
                     /label=BioBrick prefix
                     /note="BioBrick prefix for parts that start with ""ATG"""
     misc_feature    84..646
                     /label=pdh
     primer_bind     352..377
                     /label=SeqpRBBm258_for
     misc_feature    417..420
                     /label=T7 promoter
                     /note="T7 promoter"
     terminator      450..507
                     /label=his operon terminator
                     /note="This putative transcriptin terminator from the E.
                     coli his operon has a 2-bp deletion introduced during
                     synthesis. Its efficiency has not been determined."
     misc_RNA        653..702
                     /label=sTRSV HHRz
                     /note="hammerhead ribozyme from the tobacco ringspot virus
                     satellite RNA (Khvorova et al., 2003)"
     primer_bind     756..780
                     /label=GFP_MGapt_F
     CDS             760..1497
                     /codon_start=1
                     /label=GFPuv3
                     /translation="MTSSKIWASKGEELFTGVVPILVELDGDVNGHKFSVSGEGEGDAT
                     YGKLTLKFICTTGKLPVPWPTLVTTLTYGVQCFSRYPDHMKRHDFFKSAMPEGYVQERT
                     ISFKDDGNYKTRAEVKFEGDTLVNRIELKGIDFKEDGNILGHKLEYNYNSHNVYITADK
                     QKNGIKANFKIRHNIEDGSVQLADHYQQNTPIGDGPVLLPDNHYLSTQSALSKDPNEKR
                     DHMVLLEFVTAAGITHGMDEPYK"
     primer_bind     760..780
                     /label=GFP_MGapt_F
     CDS             781..1497
                     /codon_start=1
                     /product="Cycle 3 GFP (Crameri et al., 1996)"
                     /label=Cycle 3 GFP
                     /note="mammalian codon-optimized"
                     /translation="ASKGEELFTGVVPILVELDGDVNGHKFSVSGEGEGDATYGKLTLK
                     FICTTGKLPVPWPTLVTTLTYGVQCFSRYPDHMKRHDFFKSAMPEGYVQERTISFKDDG
                     NYKTRAEVKFEGDTLVNRIELKGIDFKEDGNILGHKLEYNYNSHNVYITADKQKNGIKA
                     NFKIRHNIEDGSVQLADHYQQNTPIGDGPVLLPDNHYLSTQSALSKDPNEKRDHMVLLE
                     FVTAAGITHGMDEPYK"
     primer_bind     1497..1515
                     /label=Bmeg_MGApt_F
                     /note="Bmeg_MGApt_F; CAGGTCTCTTCGATGAATTCGCGGCCGCATG"
     misc_feature    1532..1569
                     /label=MGApt
     terminator      1578..1649
                     /label=rrnB T1 terminator
                     /note="transcription terminator T1 from the E. coli rrnB
                     gene"
     primer_bind     1578..1602
                     /label=pBP_B0015_Gibson_fwd
     terminator      1665..1692
                     /label=T7Te terminator
                     /note="phage T7 early transcription terminator"
     primer_bind     complement(1691..1717)
                     /label=GFP_MGapt_R
     primer_bind     1714..1738
                     /label=Tet_RebB_F
     primer_bind     1718..1735
                     /label=VF2
     primer_bind     complement(1758..1783)
                     /label=PUC_AatII_Inverse_R
     CDS             complement(1862..3238)
                     /codon_start=1
                     /gene="Bacillus subtilis tetL"
                     /product="tetracycline efflux protein"
                     /label=TcR
                     /note="confers resistance to tetracycline"
                     /translation="MNTSYSQSNLRHNQILIWLCILSFFSVLNEMVLNVSLPDIANDFN
                     KPPASTNWVNTAFMLTFSIGTAVYGKLSDQLGIKRLLLFGIIINCFGSVIGFVGHSFFS
                     LLIMARFIQGAGAAAFPALVMVVVARYIPKENRGKAFGLIGSIVAMGEGVGPAIGGMIA
                     HYIHWSYLLLIPMITIITVPFLMKLLKKEVRIKGHFDIKGIILMSVGIVFFMLFTTSYS
                     ISFLIVSVLSFLIFVKHIRKVTDPFVDPGLGKNIPFMIGVLCGGIIFGTVAGFVSMVPY
                     MMKDVHQLSTAEIGSVIIFPGTMSVIIFGYIGGILVDRRGPLYVLNIGVTFLSVSFLTA
                     SFLLETTSWFMTIIIVFVLGGLSFTKTVISTIVSSSLKQQEAGAGMSLLNFTSFLSEGT
                     GIAIVGGLLSIPLLDQRLLPMEVDQSTYLYSNLLLLFSGIIVISWLVTLNVYKHSQRDF
                     "
     CDS             complement(1862..3238)
                     /codon_start=1
                     /gene="Bacillus subtilis tetL"
                     /product="tetracycline efflux protein"
                     /label=TcR
                     /note="confers resistance to tetracycline"
                     /translation="MNTSYSQSNLRHNQILIWLCILSFFSVLNEMVLNVSLPDIANDFN
                     KPPASTNWVNTAFMLTFSIGTAVYGKLSDQLGIKRLLLFGIIINCFGSVIGFVGHSFFS
                     LLIMARFIQGAGAAAFPALVMVVVARYIPKENRGKAFGLIGSIVAMGEGVGPAIGGMIA
                     HYIHWSYLLLIPMITIITVPFLMKLLKKEVRIKGHFDIKGIILMSVGIVFFMLFTTSYS
                     ISFLIVSVLSFLIFVKHIRKVTDPFVDPGLGKNIPFMIGVLCGGIIFGTVAGFVSMVPY
                     MMKDVHQLSTAEIGSVIIFPGTMSVIIFGYIGGILVDRRGPLYVLNIGVTFLSVSFLTA
                     SFLLETTSWFMTIIIVFVLGGLSFTKTVISTIVSSSLKQQEAGAGMSLLNFTSFLSEGT
                     GIAIVGGLLSIPLLDQRLLPMEVDQSTYLYSNLLLLFSGIIVISWLVTLNVYKHSQRDF
                     "
     primer_bind     2740..2764
                     /label=Tet_seq1
     CDS             complement(3438..4442)
                     /codon_start=1
                     /gene="repB"
                     /product="RepB replication protein"
                     /label=repB
                     /note="from Enterococcus faecalis plasmid pAM-alpha-1"
                     /db_xref="GI:22652809"
                     /protein_id="AAN03827.1"
                     /translation="MGVSFNIMCPNSSIYSDEKSRVLVDKTKSGKVRPWREKKIANVDY
                     FELLHILEFKKAERVKDCAEILEYKQNRETGERKLYRVWFCKSRLCPMCNWRRAMKHGI
                     QSQKVVAEVIKQKPTVRWLFLTLTVKNVYDGEELNKSLSDMAQGFRRMMQYKKINKNLV
                     GFMRATEVTINNKDNSYNQHMHVLVCVEPTYFKNTENYVNQKQWIQFWKKAMKLDYDPN
                     VKVQMIRPKNKYKSDIQSAIDETAKYPVKDTDFMTDDEEKNLKRLSDLEEGLHRKRLIS
                     YGGLLKEIHKKLNLDDTEEGDLIHTDDDEKADEDGFSIIAMWNWERKNYFIKE"
     CDS             complement(3438..4442)
                     /codon_start=1
                     /gene="repB"
                     /product="RepB replication protein"
                     /label=repB
                     /note="from Enterococcus faecalis plasmid pAM-alpha-1"
                     /db_xref="GI:22652809"
                     /protein_id="AAN03827.1"
                     /translation="MGVSFNIMCPNSSIYSDEKSRVLVDKTKSGKVRPWREKKIANVDY
                     FELLHILEFKKAERVKDCAEILEYKQNRETGERKLYRVWFCKSRLCPMCNWRRAMKHGI
                     QSQKVVAEVIKQKPTVRWLFLTLTVKNVYDGEELNKSLSDMAQGFRRMMQYKKINKNLV
                     GFMRATEVTINNKDNSYNQHMHVLVCVEPTYFKNTENYVNQKQWIQFWKKAMKLDYDPN
                     VKVQMIRPKNKYKSDIQSAIDETAKYPVKDTDFMTDDEEKNLKRLSDLEEGLHRKRLIS
                     YGGLLKEIHKKLNLDDTEEGDLIHTDDDEKADEDGFSIIAMWNWERKNYFIKE"
     primer_bind     complement(3462..3481)
                     /label=Tet_seq2
     primer_bind     4329..4368
                     /label=BsaI_X
     primer_bind     complement(4836..4863)
                     /label=Tet_RebB_R
     misc_feature    4876..4896
                     /label=BioBrick suffix
                     /note="universal suffix for all parts"
     misc_feature    4876..4896
                     /label=BioBrick suffix
                     /note="universal suffix for all parts"
     primer_bind     complement(4954..4973)
                     /label=VR
     primer_bind     complement(5040..5057)
                     /label=Yeastgg_for
     primer_bind     complement(5060..5081)
                     /label=Yeast_for_II
     rep_origin      complement(5073..5661)
                     /direction=LEFT
                     /label=ori
                     /note="high-copy-number ColE1/pMB1/pBR322/pUC origin of
                     replication"
     rep_origin      complement(5073..5661)
                     /direction=LEFT
                     /label=ori
                     /note="high-copy-number ColE1/pMB1/pBR322/pUC origin of
                     replication"
     CDS             complement(5832..6692)
                     /codon_start=1
                     /gene="bla"
                     /product="beta-lactamase"
                     /label=AmpR
                     /note="confers resistance to ampicillin, carbenicillin, and
                     related antibiotics"
                     /translation="MSIQHFRVALIPFFAAFCLPVFAHPETLVKVKDAEDQLGARVGYI
                     ELDLNSGKILESFRPEERFPMMSTFKVLLCGAVLSRIDAGQEQLGRRIHYSQNDLVEYS
                     PVTEKHLTDGMTVRELCSAAITMSDNTAANLLLTTIGGPKELTAFLHNMGDHVTRLDRW
                     EPELNEAIPNDERDTTMPVAMATTLRKLLTGELLTLASRQQLIDWMEADKVAGPLLRSA
                     LPAGWFIADKSGAGERGSRGIIAALGPDGKPSRIVVIYTTGSQATMDERNRQIAEIGAS
                     LIKHW"
     CDS             complement(5832..6692)
                     /codon_start=1
                     /gene="bla"
                     /product="beta-lactamase"
                     /label=AmpR
                     /note="confers resistance to ampicillin, carbenicillin, and
                     related antibiotics"
                     /translation="MSIQHFRVALIPFFAAFCLPVFAHPETLVKVKDAEDQLGARVGYI
                     ELDLNSGKILESFRPEERFPMMSTFKVLLCGAVLSRIDAGQEQLGRRIHYSQNDLVEYS
                     PVTEKHLTDGMTVRELCSAAITMSDNTAANLLLTTIGGPKELTAFLHNMGDHVTRLDRW
                     EPELNEAIPNDERDTTMPVAMATTLRKLLTGELLTLASRQQLIDWMEADKVAGPLLRSA
                     LPAGWFIADKSGAGERGSRGIIAALGPDGKPSRIVVIYTTGSQATMDERNRQIAEIGAS
                     LIKHW"
     primer_bind     complement(5960..5992)
                     /label=pSB1A2_G239C_RC
     primer_bind     5960..5992
                     /label=pSB1A2_G239C
     promoter        complement(6693..6797)
                     /gene="bla"
                     /label=AmpR promoter
     promoter        complement(6693..6797)
                     /gene="bla"
                     /label=AmpR promoter
     primer_bind     6815..6834
                     /label=VF2
     primer_bind     6817..6837
                     /label=Tet_RebB_F
     primer_bind     complement(6857..6882)
                     /label=PUC_AatII_Inverse_R
ORIGIN
        1 atttcagata aaaaaaatcc ttagctttcg ctaaggatga tttctggaat tcgcggccgc
       61 ttctagaacg tctcaatctc tatgaaggcc tgtgaagttt acaggtcttt tttttggctg
      121 aaaaggaagg ttttctgaaa taaagaaaga gtttcgacat gattcacgta aaaattacaa
      181 aaggttattg ttttaaaaaa tcgtttattt gtggcaagat aggagatgtg cagacgtaaa
      241 aaaagaaaag gttattataa aacatataat acagtttgcg tctgtgtaat agtacagcat
      301 gtctttttta tgtgttttat ttcacaaact aaaaaagcgt aatttcttga tgtaaatgca
      361 ttgacgaact gttttagtgt attgtaaact aggtagcgta gtaagtgttg tattaatcat
      421 ttttgcaaaa taattaatac agtttaacga aacgttcgtt tcgcttaaac tttcctttta
      481 cgtaaatgtt tgcacagaat tcgctgggga atacatagaa atgttaagga ttagcgaatt
      541 caaaaagcta ctcgacaaaa tatgactttt acttgtccat ttgggacatt ctaaaagcgt
      601 gtatgtttgt ttgattagta aaatgaattt atacggctta aatgaagtac agctgtcacc
      661 ggatgtgctt tccggtctga tgagtccgtg aggacgaaac agcctctaca aataattttg
      721 tttaaacttg ttcacttaaa tcaaggaggt gaatgtcata tgactagttc gaagatctgg
      781 gctagcaaag gagaagaact tttcactgga gttgtcccaa ttcttgttga attagatggt
      841 gatgttaatg ggcacaaatt ttctgtcagt ggagagggtg aaggtgatgc tacatacgga
      901 aagcttaccc ttaaatttat ttgcactact ggaaaactac ctgttccatg gccaacactt
      961 gtcactactt tgacctatgg tgttcaatgc ttttcccgtt atccggatca tatgaaacgg
     1021 catgactttt tcaagagtgc catgcccgaa ggttatgtac aggaacgcac tatatctttc
     1081 aaagatgacg ggaactacaa gacgcgtgct gaagtcaagt ttgaaggtga tacccttgtt
     1141 aatcgtatcg agttaaaagg tattgatttt aaagaagatg gaaacattct cggacacaaa
     1201 ctcgagtaca actataactc acacaatgta tacatcacgg cagacaaaca aaagaatgga
     1261 atcaaagcta acttcaaaat tcgccacaac attgaagatg gatccgttca actagcagac
     1321 cattatcaac aaaatactcc aattggcgat ggccctgtcc ttttaccaga caaccattac
     1381 ctgtcgacac aatctgccct ttcgaaagat cccaacgaaa agcgtgacca catggtcctt
     1441 cttgagtttg taactgctgc tgggattaca catggcatgg atgagcccta caaataatga
     1501 attcgcggcc gcatgctcga tatagcaata cggatcccga ctggcgagag ccaggtaacg
     1561 aatggatccc caggcatcaa ataaaacgaa aggctcagtc gaaagactgg gcctttcgtt
     1621 ttatctgttg tttgtcggtg aacgctctct actagagtca cactggctca ccttcgggtg
     1681 ggcctttctg cgtttatatg ttaccggtcc aagtcgacca cctgacgtct aagaaaccat
     1741 tattatcatg acattaacct ataaaaatag gcgtatcacg aggccctttc gtcttcaaga
     1801 attcctgtta taaaaaaagg atcaattttg aactctctcc caaagttgat cccttaacga
     1861 tttagaaatc cctttgagaa tgtttatata cattcaaggt aaccagccaa ctaatgacaa
     1921 tgattcctga aaaaagtaat aacaaattac tatacagata agttgactga tcaacttcca
     1981 taggtaacaa cctttgatca agtaagggta tggataataa accacctaca attgcaatac
     2041 ctgttccctc tgataaaaag ctggtaaagt taagcaaact cattccagca ccagcttcct
     2101 gctgtttcaa gctacttgaa acaattgttg atataactgt tttggtgaac gaaagcccac
     2161 ctaaaacaaa tacgattata attgtcatga accatgatgt tgtttctaaa agaaaggaag
     2221 cagttaaaaa gctaacagaa agaaatgtaa ctccgatgtt taacacgtat aaaggacctc
     2281 ttctatcaac aagtatccca ccaatgtagc cgaaaataat gacactcatt gttccaggga
     2341 aaataattac acttccgatt tcggcagtac ttagctggtg aacatctttc atcatataag
     2401 gaaccataga gacaaaccct gctactgttc caaatataat tcccccacaa agaactccaa
     2461 tcataaaagg tatatttttc cctaatccgg gatcaacaaa aggatctgtt actttcctga
     2521 tatgttttac aaatatcagg aatgacagca cgctaacgat aagaaaagaa atgctatatg
     2581 atgttgtaaa caacataaaa aatacaatgc ctacagacat tagtataatt cctttgatat
     2641 caaaatgacc ttttatcctt acttctttct ttaataattt cataagaaac ggaacagtga
     2701 taattgttat cataggaatg agtagaagat aggaccaatg aatataatgg gctatcattc
     2761 caccaatcgc tggaccgact ccttctccca tggctactat cgatccaata agaccaaatg
     2821 ctttacccct attttccttt ggaatatagc gcgcaactac aaccattacg agtgctggaa
     2881 atgcagctgc accagcccct tgaataaaac gagccataat aagtaaggaa aagaaagaat
     2941 ggccaacaaa cccaattacc gacccgaaac aatttattat aattccaaat aggagtaacc
     3001 ttttgatgcc taattgatca gatagctttc catatacagc tgttccaatg gaaaaggtta
     3061 acataaaggc tgtgttcacc cagtttgtac tcgcaggtgg tttattaaaa tcatttgcaa
     3121 tatcaggtaa tgagacgttc aaaaccattt catttaatac gctaaaaaaa gataaaatgc
     3181 aaagccaaat taaaatttgg ttgtgtcgta aattcgattg tgaataggat gtattcacat
     3241 ttcaccctcc aataatgagg gcagacgtag tttatagggt taatgatacg cttccctctt
     3301 ttaattgaac cctgttacat tcattacact tcataattaa ttcctcctaa acttgattaa
     3361 aacattttac cacatataaa ctaagtttta aattcagtat ttcatcactt atacaacaat
     3421 atggcccgtt tgttgaacta ctctttaata aaataatttt tccgttccca attccacatt
     3481 gcaataatag aaaatccatc ttcatcggct ttttcgtcat catctgtatg aatcaaatcg
     3541 ccttcttctg tgtcatcaag gtttaatttt ttatgtattt cttttaacaa accaccatag
     3601 gagattaacc ttttacggtg taaaccttcc tccaaatcag acaaacgttt caaattcttt
     3661 tcttcatcat cggtcataaa atccgtatcc tttacaggat attttgcagt ttcgtcaatt
     3721 gccgattgta tatccgattt atatttattt ttcggtcgaa tcatttgaac ttttacattt
     3781 ggatcatagt ctaatttcat tgcctttttc caaaattgaa tccattgttt ttgattcacg
     3841 tagttttctg tattcttaaa ataagttggt tccacacata ccaatacatg catgtgctga
     3901 ttataagaat tatctttatt atttattgtc acttccgttg cacgcataaa accaacaaga
     3961 tttttattaa tttttttata ttgcatcatt cggcgaaatc cttgagccat atctgacaaa
     4021 ctcttattta attcttcgcc atcataaaca tttttaactg ttaatgtgag aaacaaccaa
     4081 cgaactgttg gcttttgttt aataacttca gcaacaacct tttgtgactg aatgccatgt
     4141 ttcattgctc tcctccagtt gcacattgga caaagcctgg atttacaaaa ccacactcga
     4201 tacaactttc tttcgcctgt ttcacgattt tgtttatact ctaatatttc agcacaatct
     4261 tttactcttt cagccttttt aaattcaaga atatgcagaa gttcaaagta atcaacatta
     4321 gcgattttct tttctctcca tggtctgact tttccacttt ttgtcttgtc cactaaaacc
     4381 cttgattttt catctgaata aatgctacta ttaggacaca taatattaaa agaaaccccc
     4441 atctatttag ttatttgttt ggtcacttat aactttaaca gatggggttt ttctgtgcaa
     4501 ccaattttaa gggttttcaa tactttaaaa cacatacata ccaacacttc aacgcacctt
     4561 tcagcaacta aaataaaaat gacgttattt ctatatgtat caagataaga aagaacaagt
     4621 tcaaaaccat caaaaaaaga caccttttca ggtgcttttt ttattttata aactcattcc
     4681 ctgatctcga cttcgttctt tttttacctc tcggttatga gttagttcaa attcgttctt
     4741 tttaggttct aaatcgtgtt tttcttggaa ttgtgctgtt ttatccttta ccttgtctac
     4801 aaacccctta aaaacgtttt taaaggcttt taagccgtct gtacgttcct taaggaaggt
     4861 gtttgccaga gacggtacta gtagcggccg ctgcaggctt cctcgctcac tgactcgctg
     4921 cgctcggtcg ttcggctgcg gcgagcggta tcagctcact caaaggcggt aatacggtta
     4981 tccacagaat caggggataa cgcaggaaag aacatgtgag caaaaggcca gcaaaaggcc
     5041 aggaaccgta aaaaggccgc gttgctggcg tttttccata ggctccgccc ccctgacgag
     5101 catcacaaaa atcgacgctc aagtcagagg tggcgaaacc cgacaggact ataaagatac
     5161 caggcgtttc cccctggaag ctccctcgtg cgctctcctg ttccgaccct gccgcttacc
     5221 ggatacctgt ccgcctttct cccttcggga agcgtggcgc tttctcatag ctcacgctgt
     5281 aggtatctca gttcggtgta ggtcgttcgc tccaagctgg gctgtgtgca cgaacccccc
     5341 gttcagcccg accgctgcgc cttatccggt aactatcgtc ttgagtccaa cccggtaaga
     5401 cacgacttat cgccactggc agcagccact ggtaacagga ttagcagagc gaggtatgta
     5461 ggcggtgcta cagagttctt gaagtggtgg cctaactacg gctacactag aaggacagta
     5521 tttggtatct gcgctctgct gaagccagtt accttcggaa aaagagttgg tagctcttga
     5581 tccggcaaac aaaccaccgc tggtagcggt ggtttttttg tttgcaagca gcagattacg
     5641 cgcagaaaaa aaggatctca agaagatcct ttgatctttt ctacggggtc tgacgctcag
     5701 tggaacgaaa actcacgtta agggattttg gtcatgagat tatcaaaaag gatcttcacc
     5761 tagatccttt taaattaaaa atgaagtttt aaatcaatct aaagtatata tgagtaaact
     5821 tggtctgaca gttaccaatg cttaatcagt gaggcaccta tctcagcgat ctgtctattt
     5881 cgttcatcca tagttgcctg actccccgtc gtgtagataa ctacgatacg ggagggctta
     5941 ccatctggcc ccagtgctgc aatgataccg cgagagccac gctcaccggc tccagattta
     6001 tcagcaataa accagccagc cggaagggcc gagcgcagaa gtggtcctgc aactttatcc
     6061 gcctccatcc agtctattaa ttgttgccgg gaagctagag taagtagttc gccagttaat
     6121 agtttgcgca acgttgttgc cattgctaca ggcatcgtgg tgtcacgctc gtcgtttggt
     6181 atggcttcat tcagctccgg ttcccaacga tcaaggcgag ttacatgatc ccccatgttg
     6241 tgcaaaaaag cggttagctc cttcggtcct ccgatcgttg tcagaagtaa gttggccgca
     6301 gtgttatcac tcatggttat ggcagcactg cataattctc ttactgtcat gccatccgta
     6361 agatgctttt ctgtgactgg tgagtactca accaagtcat tctgagaata gtgtatgcgg
     6421 cgaccgagtt gctcttgccc ggcgtcaata cgggataata ccgcgccaca tagcagaact
     6481 ttaaaagtgc tcatcattgg aaaacgttct tcggggcgaa aactctcaag gatcttaccg
     6541 ctgttgagat ccagttcgat gtaacccact cgtgcaccca actgatcttc agcatctttt
     6601 actttcacca gcgtttctgg gtgagcaaaa acaggaaggc aaaatgccgc aaaaaaggga
     6661 ataagggcga cacggaaatg ttgaatactc atactcttcc tttttcaata ttattgaagc
     6721 atttatcagg gttattgtct catgagcgga tacatatttg aatgtattta gaaaaataaa
     6781 caaatagggg ttccgcgcac atttccccga aaagtgccac ctgacgtcta agaaaccatt
     6841 attatcatga cattaaccta taaaaatagg cgtatcacga ggcaga
//
