Features (pLannotate 1.2.2; 13 found; start..end, strand, type, name):
      1..44      -  terminator     bacterial terminator: putative bacterial transcription terminator
     47..66      +  misc_feature   BioBrick prefix: BioBrick prefix for parts that start with "ATG"
    653..702     +  misc_RNA       sTRSV HHRz: hammerhead ribozyme from the tobacco ringspot virus satellite RNA (Khvorova et al., 2003)
    780..1497    +  CDS            Cycle 3 GFP (fragment): Cycle 3 GFP (Crameri et al., 1996) mammalian codon-optimized
   1578..1649    +  terminator     rrnB T1 terminator: transcription terminator T1 from the E. coli rrnB gene
   1665..1692    +  terminator     T7Te terminator: phage T7 early transcription terminator
   1862..3238    -  CDS            TcR: tetracycline efflux protein; Bacillus subtilis tetL; confers resistance to tetracycline
   3275..3334    -  CDS            tetL: LPTR_BACCE - Protein predicted: Swiss-Prot protein existence level 4. From Bacillus cereus.
   3438..4442    -  CDS            repB: RepB replication protein; repB; from Enterococcus faecalis plasmid pAMα1 AAN03827.1 22652809.0
   4669..4857    -  CDS            pre (fragment): PRE2_STAAM - Also known as mob. Protein inferred from homology: Swiss-Prot protein existence level 3. The interaction of the RSA site and the PRE protein may not only serves a function in plasmid maintenance, but may also contributes to the distribution of small antibiotic resistance plasmids among Gram- positive bacteria. From Staphylococcus aureus (strain Mu50 / ATCC 700699).
   5057..5645    -  rep_origin     ori: high-copy-number ColE1/pMB1/pBR322/pUC origin of replication
   5816..6676    -  CDS            AmpR: β-lactamase; bla; confers resistance to ampicillin, carbenicillin, and related antibiotics
   6677..6781    -  promoter       AmpR promoter: bla
>Addgene plasmid #107576 | pTU1-A-pdh_RiboJ_GFP+_MGApt_Bba_B0015 | addgene full sequence | sequence record 214314 | Addgene NGS Result
ATTTCAGATAAAAAAAATCCTTAGCTTTCGCTAAGGATGATTTCTGGAATTCGCGGCCGCTTCTAGAACG
TCTCAATCTCTATGAAGGCCTGTGAAGTTTACAGGTCTTTTTTTTGGCTGAAAAGGAAGGTTTTCTGAAA
TAAAGAAAGAGTTTCGACATGATTCACGTAAAAATTACAAAAGGTTATTGTTTTAAAAAATCGTTTATTT
GTGGCAAGATAGGAGATGTGCAGACGTAAAAAAAGAAAAGGTTATTATAAAACATATAATACAGTTTGCG
TCTGTGTAATAGTACAGCATGTCTTTTTTATGTGTTTTATTTCACAAACTAAAAAAGCGTAATTTCTTGA
TGTAAATGCATTGACGAACTGTTTTAGTGTATTGTAAACTAGGTAGCGTAGTAAGTGTTGTATTAATCAT
TTTTGCAAAATAATTAATACAGTTTAACGAAACGTTCGTTTCGCTTAAACTTTCCTTTTACGTAAATGTT
TGCACAGAATTCGCTGGGGAATACATAGAAATGTTAAGGATTAGCGAATTCAAAAAGCTACTCGACAAAA
TATGACTTTTACTTGTCCATTTGGGACATTCTAAAAGCGTGTATGTTTGTTTGATTAGTAAAATGAATTT
ATACGGCTTAAATGAAGTACAGCTGTCACCGGATGTGCTTTCCGGTCTGATGAGTCCGTGAGGACGAAAC
AGCCTCTACAAATAATTTTGTTTAAACTTGTTCACTTAAATCAAGGAGGTGAATGTCATATGACTAGTTC
GAAGATCTGGGCTAGCAAAGGAGAAGAACTTTTCACTGGAGTTGTCCCAATTCTTGTTGAATTAGATGGT
GATGTTAATGGGCACAAATTTTCTGTCAGTGGAGAGGGTGAAGGTGATGCTACATACGGAAAGCTTACCC
TTAAATTTATTTGCACTACTGGAAAACTACCTGTTCCATGGCCAACACTTGTCACTACTTTGACCTATGG
TGTTCAATGCTTTTCCCGTTATCCGGATCATATGAAACGGCATGACTTTTTCAAGAGTGCCATGCCCGAA
GGTTATGTACAGGAACGCACTATATCTTTCAAAGATGACGGGAACTACAAGACGCGTGCTGAAGTCAAGT
TTGAAGGTGATACCCTTGTTAATCGTATCGAGTTAAAAGGTATTGATTTTAAAGAAGATGGAAACATTCT
CGGACACAAACTCGAGTACAACTATAACTCACACAATGTATACATCACGGCAGACAAACAAAAGAATGGA
ATCAAAGCTAACTTCAAAATTCGCCACAACATTGAAGATGGATCCGTTCAACTAGCAGACCATTATCAAC
AAAATACTCCAATTGGCGATGGCCCTGTCCTTTTACCAGACAACCATTACCTGTCGACACAATCTGCCCT
TTCGAAAGATCCCAACGAAAAGCGTGACCACATGGTCCTTCTTGAGTTTGTAACTGCTGCTGGGATTACA
CATGGCATGGATGAGCCCTACAAATAATGAATTCGCGGCCGCATGCTCGATATAGCAATACGGATCCCGA
CTGGCGAGAGCCAGGTAACGAATGGATCCCCAGGCATCAAATAAAACGAAAGGCTCAGTCGAAAGACTGG
GCCTTTCGTTTTATCTGTTGTTTGTCGGTGAACGCTCTCTACTAGAGTCACACTGGCTCACCTTCGGGTG
GGCCTTTCTGCGTTTATATGTTACCGGTCCAAGTCGACCACCTGACGTCTAAGAAACCATTATTATCATG
ACATTAACCTATAAAAATAGGCGTATCACGAGGCCCTTTCGTCTTCAAGAATTCCTGTTATAAAAAAAGG
ATCAATTTTGAACTCTCTCCCAAAGTTGATCCCTTAACGATTTAGAAATCCCTTTGAGAATGTTTATATA
CATTCAAGGTAACCAGCCAACTAATGACAATGATTCCTGAAAAAAGTAATAACAAATTACTATACAGATA
AGTTGACTGATCAACTTCCATAGGTAACAACCTTTGATCAAGTAAGGGTATGGATAATAAACCACCTACA
ATTGCAATACCTGTTCCCTCTGATAAAAAGCTGGTAAAGTTAAGCAAACTCATTCCAGCACCAGCTTCCT
GCTGTTTCAAGCTACTTGAAACAATTGTTGATATAACTGTTTTGGTGAACGAAAGCCCACCTAAAACAAA
TACGATTATAATTGTCATGAACCATGATGTTGTTTCTAAAAGAAAGGAAGCAGTTAAAAAGCTAACAGAA
AGAAATGTAACTCCGATGTTTAACACGTATAAAGGACCTCTTCTATCAACAAGTATCCCACCAATGTAGC
CGAAAATAATGACACTCATTGTTCCAGGGAAAATAATTACACTTCCGATTTCGGCAGTACTTAGCTGGTG
AACATCTTTCATCATATAAGGAACCATAGAGACAAACCCTGCTACTGTTCCAAATATAATTCCCCCACAA
AGAACTCCAATCATAAAAGGTATATTTTTCCCTAATCCGGGATCAACAAAAGGATCTGTTACTTTCCTGA
TATGTTTTACAAATATCAGGAATGACAGCACGCTAACGATAAGAAAAGAAATGCTATATGATGTTGTAAA
CAACATAAAAAATACAATGCCTACAGACATTAGTATAATTCCTTTGATATCAAAATGACCTTTTATCCTT
ACTTCTTTCTTTAATAATTTCATAAGAAACGGAACAGTGATAATTGTTATCATAGGAATGAGTAGAAGAT
AGGACCAATGAATATAATGGGCTATCATTCCACCAATCGCTGGACCGACTCCTTCTCCCATGGCTACTAT
CGATCCAATAAGACCAAATGCTTTACCCCTATTTTCCTTTGGAATATAGCGCGCAACTACAACCATTACG
AGTGCTGGAAATGCAGCTGCACCAGCCCCTTGAATAAAACGAGCCATAATAAGTAAGGAAAAGAAAGAAT
GGCCAACAAACCCAATTACCGACCCGAAACAATTTATTATAATTCCAAATAGGAGTAACCTTTTGATGCC
TAATTGATCAGATAGCTTTCCATATACAGCTGTTCCAATGGAAAAGGTTAACATAAAGGCTGTGTTCACC
CAGTTTGTACTCGCAGGTGGTTTATTAAAATCATTTGCAATATCAGGTAATGAGACGTTCAAAACCATTT
CATTTAATACGCTAAAAAAAGATAAAATGCAAAGCCAAATTAAAATTTGGTTGTGTCGTAAATTCGATTG
TGAATAGGATGTATTCACATTTCACCCTCCAATAATGAGGGCAGACGTAGTTTATAGGGTTAATGATACG
CTTCCCTCTTTTAATTGAACCCTGTTACATTCATTACACTTCATAATTAATTCCTCCTAAACTTGATTAA
AACATTTTACCACATATAAACTAAGTTTTAAATTCAGTATTTCATCACTTATACAACAATATGGCCCGTT
TGTTGAACTACTCTTTAATAAAATAATTTTTCCGTTCCCAATTCCACATTGCAATAATAGAAAATCCATC
TTCATCGGCTTTTTCGTCATCATCTGTATGAATCAAATCGCCTTCTTCTGTGTCATCAAGGTTTAATTTT
TTATGTATTTCTTTTAACAAACCACCATAGGAGATTAACCTTTTACGGTGTAAACCTTCCTCCAAATCAG
ACAAACGTTTCAAATTCTTTTCTTCATCATCGGTCATAAAATCCGTATCCTTTACAGGATATTTTGCAGT
TTCGTCAATTGCCGATTGTATATCCGATTTATATTTATTTTTCGGTCGAATCATTTGAACTTTTACATTT
GGATCATAGTCTAATTTCATTGCCTTTTTCCAAAATTGAATCCATTGTTTTTGATTCACGTAGTTTTCTG
TATTCTTAAAATAAGTTGGTTCCACACATACCAATACATGCATGTGCTGATTATAAGAATTATCTTTATT
ATTTATTGTCACTTCCGTTGCACGCATAAAACCAACAAGATTTTTATTAATTTTTTTATATTGCATCATT
CGGCGAAATCCTTGAGCCATATCTGACAAACTCTTATTTAATTCTTCGCCATCATAAACATTTTTAACTG
TTAATGTGAGAAACAACCAACGAACTGTTGGCTTTTGTTTAATAACTTCAGCAACAACCTTTTGTGACTG
AATGCCATGTTTCATTGCTCTCCTCCAGTTGCACATTGGACAAAGCCTGGATTTACAAAACCACACTCGA
TACAACTTTCTTTCGCCTGTTTCACGATTTTGTTTATACTCTAATATTTCAGCACAATCTTTTACTCTTT
CAGCCTTTTTAAATTCAAGAATATGCAGAAGTTCAAAGTAATCAACATTAGCGATTTTCTTTTCTCTCCA
TGGTCTGACTTTTCCACTTTTTGTCTTGTCCACTAAAACCCTTGATTTTTCATCTGAATAAATGCTACTA
TTAGGACACATAATATTAAAAGAAACCCCCATCTATTTAGTTATTTGTTTGGTCACTTATAACTTTAACA
GATGGGGTTTTTCTGTGCAACCAATTTTAAGGGTTTTCAATACTTTAAAACACATACATACCAACACTTC
AACGCACCTTTCAGCAACTAAAATAAAAATGACGTTATTTCTATATGTATCAAGATAAGAAAGAACAAGT
TCAAAACCATCAAAAAAAGACACCTTTTCAGGTGCTTTTTTTATTTTATAAACTCATTCCCTGATCTCGA
CTTCGTTCTTTTTTTACCTCTCGGTTATGAGTTAGTTCAAATTCGTTCTTTTTAGGTTCTAAATCGTGTT
TTTCTTGGAATTGTGCTGTTTTATCCTTTACCTTGTCTACAAACCCCTTAAAAACGTTTTTAAAGGCTTT
TAAGCCGTCTGTACGTTCCTTAAGGAAGGTGTTTGCCAGAGACGCTGCAGGCTTCCTCGCTCACTGACTC
GCTGCGCTCGGTCGTTCGGCTGCGGCGAGCGGTATCAGCTCACTCAAAGGCGGTAATACGGTTATCCACA
GAATCAGGGGATAACGCAGGAAAGAACATGTGAGCAAAAGGCCAGCAAAAGGCCAGGAACCGTAAAAAGG
CCGCGTTGCTGGCGTTTTTCCATAGGCTCCGCCCCCCTGACGAGCATCACAAAAATCGACGCTCAAGTCA
GAGGTGGCGAAACCCGACAGGACTATAAAGATACCAGGCGTTTCCCCCTGGAAGCTCCCTCGTGCGCTCT
CCTGTTCCGACCCTGCCGCTTACCGGATACCTGTCCGCCTTTCTCCCTTCGGGAAGCGTGGCGCTTTCTC
ATAGCTCACGCTGTAGGTATCTCAGTTCGGTGTAGGTCGTTCGCTCCAAGCTGGGCTGTGTGCACGAACC
CCCCGTTCAGCCCGACCGCTGCGCCTTATCCGGTAACTATCGTCTTGAGTCCAACCCGGTAAGACACGAC
TTATCGCCACTGGCAGCAGCCACTGGTAACAGGATTAGCAGAGCGAGGTATGTAGGCGGTGCTACAGAGT
TCTTGAAGTGGTGGCCTAACTACGGCTACACTAGAAGAACAGTATTTGGTATCTGCGCTCTGCTGAAGCC
AGTTACCTTCGGAAAAAGAGTTGGTAGCTCTTGATCCGGCAAACAAACCACCGCTGGTAGCGGTGGTTTT
TTTGTTTGCAAGCAGCAGATTACGCGCAGAAAAAAAGGATCTCAAGAAGATCCTTTGATCTTTTCTACGG
GGTCTGACGCTCAGTGGAACGAAAACTCACGTTAAGGGATTTTGGTCATGAGATTATCAAAAAGGATCTT
CACCTAGATCCTTTTAAATTAAAAATGAAGTTTTAAATCAATCTAAAGTATATATGAGTAAACTTGGTCT
GACAGTTACCAATGCTTAATCAGTGAGGCACCTATCTCAGCGATCTGTCTATTTCGTTCATCCATAGTTG
CCTGACTCCCCGTCGTGTAGATAACTACGATACGGGAGGGCTTACCATCTGGCCCCAGTGCTGCAATGAT
ACCGCGAGACCCACGCTCACCGGCTCCAGATTTATCAGCAATAAACCAGCCAGCCGGAAGGGCCGAGCGC
AGAAGTGGTCCTGCAACTTTATCCGCCTCCATCCAGTCTATTAATTGTTGCCGGGAAGCTAGAGTAAGTA
GTTCGCCAGTTAATAGTTTGCGCAACGTTGTTGCCATTGCTACAGGCATCGTGGTGTCACGCTCGTCGTT
TGGTATGGCTTCATTCAGCTCCGGTTCCCAACGATCAAGGCGAGTTACATGATCCCCCATGTTGTGCAAA
AAAGCGGTTAGCTCCTTCGGTCCTCCGATCGTTGTCAGAAGTAAGTTGGCCGCAGTGTTATCACTCATGG
TTATGGCAGCACTGCATAATTCTCTTACTGTCATGCCATCCGTAAGATGCTTTTCTGTGACTGGTGAGTA
CTCAACCAAGTCATTCTGAGAATAGTGTATGCGGCGACCGAGTTGCTCTTGCCCGGCGTCAATACGGGAT
AATACCGCGCCACATAGCAGAACTTTAAAAGTGCTCATCATTGGAAAACGTTCTTCGGGGCGAAAACTCT
CAAGGATCTTACCGCTGTTGAGATCCAGTTCGATGTAACCCACTCGTGCACCCAACTGATCTTCAGCATC
TTTTACTTTCACCAGCGTTTCTGGGTGAGCAAAAACAGGAAGGCAAAATGCCGCAAAAAAGGGAATAAGG
GCGACACGGAAATGTTGAATACTCATACTCTTCCTTTTTCAATATTATTGAAGCATTTATCAGGGTTATT
GTCTCATGAGCGGATACATATTTGAATGTATTTAGAAAAATAAACAAATAGGGGTTCCGCGCACATTTCC
CCGAAAAGTGCCACCTGACGTCTAAGAAACCATTATTATCATGACATTAACCTATAAAAATAGGCGTATC
ACGAGGCAGA
